LOCUS       Exported 5962 bp ds-DNA circular SYN 12-MAY-2021
DEFINITION  In vivo visualization of lysosomes (can be used for colocalization
            studies).
ACCESSION   .
VERSION     .
KEYWORDS    Lamp1-mNeonGreen
SOURCE      synthetic DNA construct
  ORGANISM  synthetic DNA construct
REFERENCE   1 (bases 1 to 5962)
  AUTHORS   Chertkova AO, Mastop M, Postma M, van Bommel N, van der Niet S,
            Batenburg KL, Joosen L, Gadella TWJ, Okada Y, Goedhart J
  TITLE     Robust and Bright Genetically Encoded Fluorescent Markers for
            Highlighting Structures and Compartments in Mammalian Cells
  JOURNAL   bioRxiv 160374
REFERENCE   2 (bases 1 to 5962)
  AUTHORS   .
  TITLE     Direct Submission
  JOURNAL   Exported May 12, 2021 from SnapGene Server 1.1.58
            http://www.snapgene.com
FEATURES             Location/Qualifiers
     source          1..5962
                     /organism="synthetic DNA construct"
                     /mol_type="other DNA"
     primer_bind     227..247
                     /label=pBABE 3'
                     /note="SV40 enhancer, reverse primer for pBABE vectors"
     promoter        complement(272..376)
                     /gene="bla"
                     /label=AmpR promoter
     rep_origin      403..858
                     /direction=RIGHT
                     /label=f1 ori
                     /note="f1 bacteriophage origin of replication; arrow
                     indicates direction of (+) strand synthesis"
     primer_bind     complement(490..509)
                     /label=F1ori-R
                     /note="F1 origin, reverse primer"
     primer_bind     700..721
                     /label=F1ori-F
                     /note="F1 origin, forward primer"
     polyA_signal    865..986
                     /label=SV40 poly(A) signal
                     /note="SV40 polyadenylation signal"
     primer_bind     complement(876..895)
                     /label=EBV-rev
                     /note="SV40 polyA terminator, reverse primer"
     primer_bind     930..949
                     /label=SV40pA-R
                     /note="SV40 polyA, reverse primer"
     CDS             complement(1109..1819)
                     /codon_start=1
                     /product="bright monomeric yellow-green fluorescent protein
                     derived from LanYFP (Shaner et al., 2013)"
                     /label=mNeonGreen
                     /translation="MVSKGEEDNMASLPATHELHIFGSINGVDFDMVGQGTGNPNDGYE
                     ELNLKSTKGDLQFSPWILVPHIGYGFHQYLPYPDGMSPFQAAMVDGSGYQVHRTMQFED
                     GASLTVNYRYTYEGSHIKGEAQVKGTGFPADGPVMTNSLTAADWCRSKKTYPNDKTIIS
                     TFKWSYTTGNGKRYRSTARTTYTFAKPMAANYLKNQPMYVFRKTELKHSKTELNFKEWQ
                     KAFTDVMGMDELYK"
     regulatory      1555..1564
                     /regulatory_class="other"
                     /note="vertebrate consensus sequence for strong initiation
                     of translation (Kozak, 1987)"
     regulatory      1816..1825
                     /regulatory_class="other"
                     /note="vertebrate consensus sequence for strong initiation
                     of translation (Kozak, 1987)"
     CDS             complement(1841..3091)
                     /codon_start=1
                     /product="human lysosome-associated membrane glycoprotein
                     1"
                     /label=LAMP1
                     /translation="MAAPGSARRPLLLLLLLLLLGLMHCASAAMFMVKNGNGTACIMAN
                     FSAAFSVNYDTKSGPKNMTFDLPSDATVVLNRSSCGKENTSDPSLVIAFGRGHTLTLNF
                     TRNATRYSVQLMSFVYNLSDTHLFPNASSKEIKTVESITDIRADIDKKYRCVSGTQVHM
                     NNVTVTLHDATIQAYLSNSSFSRGETRCEQDRPSPTTAPPAPPSPSPSPVPKSPSVDKY
                     NVSGTNGTCLLASMGLQLNLTYERKDNTTVTRLLNINPNKTSASGSCGAHLVTLELHSE
                     GTTVLLFQFGMNASSSRFFLQGIQLNTILPDARDPAFKAANGSLRALQATVGNSYKCNA
                     EEHVRVTKAFSVNIFKVWVQAFKVEGGQFGSVEECLLDENSMLIPIAVGGALAGLVLIV
                     LIAYLVGRKRSHAGYQTI"
     promoter        complement(3168..3371)
                     /label=CMV promoter
                     /note="human cytomegalovirus (CMV) immediate early
                     promoter"
     primer_bind     complement(3197..3217)
                     /label=CMV-F
                     /note="Human CMV immediate early promoter, forward primer"
     enhancer        3372..3675
                     /label=CMV enhancer
                     /note="human cytomegalovirus immediate early enhancer"
     rep_origin      complement(3850..4438)
                     /direction=LEFT
                     /label=ori
                     /note="high-copy-number ColE1/pMB1/pBR322/pUC origin of
                     replication"
     primer_bind     complement(3930..3949)
                     /label=pBR322ori-F
                     /note="pBR322 origin, forward primer"
     polyA_signal    4767..4814
                     /label=HSV TK poly(A) signal
                     /note="herpes simplex virus thymidine kinase
                     polyadenylation signal (Cole and Stacy, 1985)"
     primer_bind     4839..4858
                     /label=TK-pA-R
                     /note="Thymidine kinase polyA, reverse primer"
     CDS             complement(5046..5840)
                     /codon_start=1
                     /gene="aph(3')-II (or nptII)"
                     /product="aminoglycoside phosphotransferase from Tn5"
                     /label=NeoR/KanR
                     /note="confers resistance to neomycin, kanamycin, and G418
                     (Geneticin(R))"
                     /translation="MIEQDGLHAGSPAAWVERLFGYDWAQQTIGCSDAAVFRLSAQGRP
                     VLFVKTDLSGALNELQDEAARLSWLATTGVPCAAVLDVVTEAGRDWLLLGEVPGQDLLS
                     SHLAPAEKVSIMADAMRRLHTLDPATCPFDHQAKHRIERARTRMEAGLVDQDDLDEEHQ
                     GLAPAELFARLKASMPDGEDLVVTHGDACLPNIMVENGRFSGFIDCGRLGVADRYQDIA
                     LATRDIAEELGGEWADRFLVLYGIAAPDSQRIAFYRLLDEFF"
     primer_bind     complement(5157..5176)
                     /label=Neo-F
                     /note="Neomycin resistance gene, forward primer"
     primer_bind     5767..5786
                     /label=Neo-R
                     /note="Neomycin resistance gene, reverse primer"
     promoter        complement(5875..270)
                     /label=SV40 promoter
                     /note="SV40 enhancer and early promoter"
     rep_origin      5889..62
                     /label=SV40 ori
                     /note="SV40 origin of replication"
     primer_bind     complement(5943..5962)
                     /label=SV40pro-F
                     /note="SV40 promoter/origin, forward primer"
ORIGIN
        1 aaaaaaatta gtcagccatg gggcggagaa tgggcggaac tgggcggagt taggggcggg
       61 atgggcggag ttaggggcgg gactatggtt gctgactaat tgagatgcat gctttgcata
      121 cttctgcctg ctggggagcc tggggacttt ccacacctgg ttgctgacta attgagatgc
      181 atgctttgca tacttctgcc tgctggggag cctggggact ttccacaccc taactgacac
      241 acattccaca gctggttctt tccgcctcag gactcttcct ttttcaatat tattgaagca
      301 tttatcaggg ttattgtctc atgagcggat acatatttga atgtatttag aaaaataaac
      361 aaataggggt tccgcgcaca tttccccgaa aagtgccacc tgnnnnnnnn nnnnnnnnnn
      421 nnnnnnnnnn nnnnnnnnnn nnnnnnnnnn nnnnnnnnnn nnnnnnnnnn nnnnnnnnnn
      481 nnnnnnnnnn nnnnnnnnnn nnnnnnnnnn nnnnnnnnnn nnnnnncnnn nnnnnnnnnn
      541 nnnnnnnnnn nnnnnnnnnn nnnnnnnnnn nnnnnnnnnn nnnnnnnnnn nnnnnnnnnn
      601 nnnnnnnnnn nnnnnnnnan nnnnnnnnnn nnnnnnnnnn nnnnnnnnnn nnnnnnnnnn
      661 nnnnnnnncc tttgacgttg gagtccacgt tctttaatag tggactcttg ttccaaactg
      721 gaacaacact caaccctatc tcggtctatt cttttgattt ataagggatt ttgccgattt
      781 cggcctattg gttaaaaaat gagctgattt aacaaaaatt taacgcgaat tttaacaaaa
      841 tattaacgct tacaatttac gccttaagat acattgatga gtttggacaa accacaacta
      901 gaatgcagtg aaaaaaatgc tttatttgtg aaatttgtga tgctattgct ttatttgtaa
      961 ccattataag ctgcaataaa caagttaaca acaacaattg cattcatttt atgtttcagg
     1021 ttcaggggga ggtgtgggag gttttttaaa gcaagtaaaa cctctacaaa tgtggtatgg
     1081 ctgattatga tctagagtcg cggccgcttt acttgtacag ctcgtccatg cccatcacat
     1141 cggtaaaggc cttttgccac tccttgaagt tgagctcggt cttggagtgc ttgagctccg
     1201 tcttacggaa cacgtacatc ggctggttct tcagatagtt agccgccatt ggcttggcaa
     1261 aggtgtaggt ggtccgcgca gtgctccggt agcgcttgcc atttccagtg gtgtaactcc
     1321 acttaaaggt actgatgatg gttttgtcgt tggggtaagt cttcttcgac ctgcaccagt
     1381 ccgcagcggt cagcgagttg gtcatcacag gaccgtcagc agggaaacca gtccccttca
     1441 cctgggcctc tcctttgatg tggcttccct cgtaggtgta gcggtagtta acagtaaggg
     1501 aggcaccatc ttcaaactgc attgtgcgat ggacttggta gccggagcca tctaccatgg
     1561 cggcctggaa aggcgacatc ccgtcagggt agggcaggta ctgatggaag ccatacccga
     1621 tatgagggac cagaatccag ggggagaact ggaggtcacc cttggtggac ttcaggttta
     1681 actcctcata accatcattt ggattgccgg tgccctgacc caccatgtca aagtccacac
     1741 cgttgatgga gccaaagatg tgtaactcat gtgtcgctgg gagagaggcc atgttatcct
     1801 cctcgccctt gctcaccatg gtggcgaccg gtggatcctt gatagtctgg tagcctgcgt
     1861 gactcctctt cctgccgacg aggtaggcga tgaggacgat gaggaccagc cccgccaggg
     1921 caccacccac agcgatgggg atcagcatgc tgttctcgtc cagcagacac tcctccacag
     1981 agccaaactg gccaccttcc accttgaaag cctggaccca cactttgaat atattgactg
     2041 aaaacgcctt cgtgacacgg acgtgctcct ccgcgttgca cttgtaggaa ttgccgactg
     2101 tggcctgcag cgctcgcagg gagccgttgg cagctttaaa ggcggggtct ctggcgtcag
     2161 gaagaattgt attcaactgg attccttgta ggaaaaaccg gctagaactt gcattcatcc
     2221 cgaactggaa gagcaggacg gtggtgccct cgctgtgcag ctccagagtc accaggtggg
     2281 cgccgcagct cccgctggcc gaggtcttgt tggggttgat gttgagaagc cttgtcaccg
     2341 tcgtgttgtc cttcctctca taggtgaggt tcagctgcag ccccatgctg gccagcaggc
     2401 aggtcccgtt ggtgccgctc acgttgtact tgtccacaga ggggctcttg ggcacgggtg
     2461 agggcgaggg gctgggtggc gcagggggcg ctgtggttgg ggaaggcctg tcttgttcac
     2521 agcgtgtctc tcccctgctg aagctgctgt tggaaaggta cgcctggatg gtggcatcat
     2581 ggagcgttac ggtcacgttg ttcatgtgga cctgggtgcc actaacacat ctgtattttt
     2641 tatctatatc tgccctgatg tcagttatag attccacagt cttgatttct ttggagctcg
     2701 cattggggaa aaggtgtgtg tctgacaagt tataaacaaa actcatgagc tggacgctgt
     2761 aacgtgttgc atttctcgtg aaattgagag tgagtgtatg tcctcttcca aaagcaatca
     2821 cgagactggg gtcagaagtg ttctcttttc cacaggagct gcggttgagc accactgtgg
     2881 catctgatgg caggtcaaag gtcatgttct tagggccact cttggtgtcg tagttcactg
     2941 agaaggcagc agagaagttg gccattatgc acgcggtccc gttgccattt ttcaccataa
     3001 acattgctgc tgacgcacaa tgcatgaggc cgagcagcag caacagcagt agcagcagca
     3061 ggggtcgccg ggcgctgccg ggggccgcca tgtcgactgc agaattcgaa gcttgagctc
     3121 gagatctgag tccggtagcg ctagcggatc tgacggttca ctaaaccagc tctgcttata
     3181 tagacctccc accgtacacg cctaccgccc atttgcgtca atggggcgga gttgttacga
     3241 cattttggaa agtcccgttg attttggtgc caaaacaaac tcccattgac gtcaatgggg
     3301 tggagacttg gaaatccccg tgagtcaaac cgctatccac gcccattgat gtactgccaa
     3361 aaccgcatca ccatggtaat agcgatgact aatacgtaga tgtactgcca agtaggaaag
     3421 tcccataagg tcatgtactg ggcataatgc caggcgggcc atttaccgtc attgacgtca
     3481 atagggggcg tacttggcat atgatacact tgatgtactg ccaagtgggc agtttaccgt
     3541 aaatactcca cccattgacg tcaatggaaa gtccctattg gcgttactat gggaacatac
     3601 gtcattattg acgtcaatgg gcgggggtcg ttgggcggtc agccaggcgg gccatttacc
     3661 gtaagttatg taacgcggaa ctccatatat gggctatgaa ctaatgaccc cgtaattgat
     3721 tactattaat aactaatgca tggcggtaat acggttatcc acagaatcag gggataacgc
     3781 aggaaagaac atgtgagcaa aaggccagca aaaggccagg aaccgtaaaa aggccgcgtt
     3841 gctggcgttt ttccataggc tccgcccccc tgacgagcat cacaaaaatc gacgctcaag
     3901 tcagaggtgg cgaaacccga caggactata aagataccag gcgtttcccc ctggaagctc
     3961 cctcgtgcgc tctcctgttc cgaccctgcc gcttaccgga tacctgtccg cctttctccc
     4021 ttcgggaagc gtggcgcttt ctcatagctc acgctgtagg tatctcagtt cggtgtaggt
     4081 cgttcgctcc aagctgggct gtgtgcacga accccccgtt cagcccgacc gctgcgcctt
     4141 atccggtaac tatcgtcttg agtccaaccc ggtaagacac gacttatcgc cactggcagc
     4201 agccactggt aacaggatta gcagagcgag gtatgtaggc ggtgctacag agttcttgaa
     4261 gtggtggcct aactacggct acactagaag aacagtattt ggtatctgcg ctctgctgaa
     4321 gccagttacc ttcggaaaaa gagttggtag ctcttgatcc ggcaaacaaa ccaccgctgg
     4381 tagcggtggt ttttttgttt gcaagcagca gattacgcgc agaaaaaaag gatctcaaga
     4441 agatcctttg atcttttcta cggggtctga cgctcagtgg aacgaaaact cacgttaagg
     4501 gattttggtc atgagattat caaaaaggat cttcacctag atccttttaa attaaaaatg
     4561 aagttttaaa tcaatctaaa gtatatatga gtaacctgag gctatggcag ggcctgccgc
     4621 cccgacgttg gctgcgagcc ctgggccttc acccgaactt ggggggtggg gtggggaaaa
     4681 ggaagaaacg cgggcgtatt ggccccaatg gggtctcggt ggggtatcga cagagtgcca
     4741 gccctgggac cgaaccccgc gtttatgaac aaacgaccca acaccgtgcg ttttattctg
     4801 tctttttatt gccgtcatag cgcgggttcc ttccggtatt gtctccttcc gtgtttcagt
     4861 tagcctcccc ctagggtggg cgaagaactc cagcatgaga tccccgcgct ggaggatcat
     4921 ccagccggcg tcccggaaaa cgattccgaa gcccaacctt tcatagaagg cggcggtgga
     4981 atcgaaatct cgtgatggca ggttgggcgt cgcttggtcg gtcatttcga accccagagt
     5041 cccgctcaga agaactcgtc aagaaggcga tagaaggcga tgcgctgcga atcgggagcg
     5101 gcgataccgt aaagcacgag gaagcggtca gcccattcgc cgccaagctc ttcagcaata
     5161 tcacgggtag ccaacgctat gtcctgatag cggtccgcca cacccagccg gccacagtcg
     5221 atgaatccag aaaagcggcc attttccacc atgatattcg gcaagcaggc atcgccatgg
     5281 gtcacgacga gatcctcgcc gtcgggcatg ctcgccttga gcctggcgaa cagttcggct
     5341 ggcgcgagcc cctgatgctc ttcgtccaga tcatcctgat cgacaagacc ggcttccatc
     5401 cgagtacgtg ctcgctcgat gcgatgtttc gcttggtggt cgaatgggca ggtagccgga
     5461 tcaagcgtat gcagccgccg cattgcatca gccatgatgg atactttctc ggcaggagca
     5521 aggtgagatg acaggagatc ctgccccggc acttcgccca atagcagcca gtcccttccc
     5581 gcttcagtga caacgtcgag cacagctgcg caaggaacgc ccgtcgtggc cagccacgat
     5641 agccgcgctg cctcgtcttg cagttcattc agggcaccgg acaggtcggt cttgacaaaa
     5701 agaaccgggc gcccctgcgc tgacagccgg aacacggcgg catcagagca gccgattgtc
     5761 tgttgtgccc agtcatagcc gaatagcctc tccacccaag cggccggaga acctgcgtgc
     5821 aatccatctt gttcaatcat gcgaaacgat cctcatcctg tctcttgatc gatctttgca
     5881 aaagcctagg cctccaaaaa agcctcctca ctacttctgg aatagctcag aggccgaggc
     5941 ggcctcggcc tctgcataaa ta
//
