LOCUS       Exported 5962 bp ds-DNA circular SYN 12-MAY-2021
DEFINITION  In vivo visualization of lysosomes (can be used for colocalization
            studies).
ACCESSION   .
VERSION     .
KEYWORDS    Lamp1-mNeonGreen
SOURCE      synthetic DNA construct
  ORGANISM  synthetic DNA construct
REFERENCE   1 (bases 1 to 5962)
  AUTHORS   Chertkova AO, Mastop M, Postma M, van Bommel N, van der Niet S,
            Batenburg KL, Joosen L, Gadella TWJ, Okada Y, Goedhart J
  TITLE     Robust and Bright Genetically Encoded Fluorescent Markers for
            Highlighting Structures and Compartments in Mammalian Cells
  JOURNAL   bioRxiv 160374
REFERENCE   2 (bases 1 to 5962)
  AUTHORS   .
  TITLE     Direct Submission
  JOURNAL   Exported May 12, 2021 from SnapGene Server 1.1.58
            http://www.snapgene.com
FEATURES             Location/Qualifiers
     source          1..5962
                     /organism="synthetic DNA construct"
                     /mol_type="other DNA"
     enhancer        61..364
                     /label=CMV enhancer
                     /note="human cytomegalovirus immediate early enhancer"
     promoter        365..568
                     /label=CMV promoter
                     /note="human cytomegalovirus (CMV) immediate early
                     promoter"
     primer_bind     519..539
                     /label=CMV-F
                     /note="Human CMV immediate early promoter, forward primer"
     CDS             645..1895
                     /codon_start=1
                     /product="human lysosome-associated membrane glycoprotein
                     1"
                     /label=LAMP1
                     /translation="MAAPGSARRPLLLLLLLLLLGLMHCASAAMFMVKNGNGTACIMAN
                     FSAAFSVNYDTKSGPKNMTFDLPSDATVVLNRSSCGKENTSDPSLVIAFGRGHTLTLNF
                     TRNATRYSVQLMSFVYNLSDTHLFPNASSKEIKTVESITDIRADIDKKYRCVSGTQVHM
                     NNVTVTLHDATIQAYLSNSSFSRGETRCEQDRPSPTTAPPAPPSPSPSPVPKSPSVDKY
                     NVSGTNGTCLLASMGLQLNLTYERKDNTTVTRLLNINPNKTSASGSCGAHLVTLELHSE
                     GTTVLLFQFGMNASSSRFFLQGIQLNTILPDARDPAFKAANGSLRALQATVGNSYKCNA
                     EEHVRVTKAFSVNIFKVWVQAFKVEGGQFGSVEECLLDENSMLIPIAVGGALAGLVLIV
                     LIAYLVGRKRSHAGYQTI"
     regulatory      1911..1920
                     /regulatory_class="other"
                     /note="vertebrate consensus sequence for strong initiation
                     of translation (Kozak, 1987)"
     CDS             1917..2627
                     /codon_start=1
                     /product="bright monomeric yellow-green fluorescent protein
                     derived from LanYFP (Shaner et al., 2013)"
                     /label=mNeonGreen
                     /translation="MVSKGEEDNMASLPATHELHIFGSINGVDFDMVGQGTGNPNDGYE
                     ELNLKSTKGDLQFSPWILVPHIGYGFHQYLPYPDGMSPFQAAMVDGSGYQVHRTMQFED
                     GASLTVNYRYTYEGSHIKGEAQVKGTGFPADGPVMTNSLTAADWCRSKKTYPNDKTIIS
                     TFKWSYTTGNGKRYRSTARTTYTFAKPMAANYLKNQPMYVFRKTELKHSKTELNFKEWQ
                     KAFTDVMGMDELYK"
     regulatory      2172..2181
                     /regulatory_class="other"
                     /note="vertebrate consensus sequence for strong initiation
                     of translation (Kozak, 1987)"
     polyA_signal    2750..2871
                     /label=SV40 poly(A) signal
                     /note="SV40 polyadenylation signal"
     primer_bind     complement(2787..2806)
                     /label=SV40pA-R
                     /note="SV40 polyA, reverse primer"
     primer_bind     2841..2860
                     /label=EBV-rev
                     /note="SV40 polyA terminator, reverse primer"
     rep_origin      complement(2878..3333)
                     /direction=LEFT
                     /label=f1 ori
                     /note="f1 bacteriophage origin of replication; arrow
                     indicates direction of (+) strand synthesis"
     primer_bind     complement(3015..3036)
                     /label=F1ori-F
                     /note="F1 origin, forward primer"
     primer_bind     3227..3246
                     /label=F1ori-R
                     /note="F1 origin, reverse primer"
     promoter        3360..3464
                     /gene="bla"
                     /label=AmpR promoter
     promoter        3466..3823
                     /label=SV40 promoter
                     /note="SV40 enhancer and early promoter"
     primer_bind     complement(3489..3509)
                     /label=pBABE 3'
                     /note="SV40 enhancer, reverse primer for pBABE vectors"
     rep_origin      3674..3809
                     /label=SV40 ori
                     /note="SV40 origin of replication"
     primer_bind     3736..3755
                     /label=SV40pro-F
                     /note="SV40 promoter/origin, forward primer"
     CDS             3858..4652
                     /codon_start=1
                     /gene="aph(3')-II (or nptII)"
                     /product="aminoglycoside phosphotransferase from Tn5"
                     /label=NeoR/KanR
                     /note="confers resistance to neomycin, kanamycin, and G418
                     (Geneticin(R))"
                     /translation="MIEQDGLHAGSPAAWVERLFGYDWAQQTIGCSDAAVFRLSAQGRP
                     VLFVKTDLSGALNELQDEAARLSWLATTGVPCAAVLDVVTEAGRDWLLLGEVPGQDLLS
                     SHLAPAEKVSIMADAMRRLHTLDPATCPFDHQAKHRIERARTRMEAGLVDQDDLDEEHQ
                     GLAPAELFARLKASMPDGEDLVVTHGDACLPNIMVENGRFSGFIDCGRLGVADRYQDIA
                     LATRDIAEELGGEWADRFLVLYGIAAPDSQRIAFYRLLDEFF"
     primer_bind     complement(3912..3931)
                     /label=Neo-R
                     /note="Neomycin resistance gene, reverse primer"
     primer_bind     4522..4541
                     /label=Neo-F
                     /note="Neomycin resistance gene, forward primer"
     primer_bind     complement(4840..4859)
                     /label=TK-pA-R
                     /note="Thymidine kinase polyA, reverse primer"
     polyA_signal    4884..4931
                     /label=HSV TK poly(A) signal
                     /note="herpes simplex virus thymidine kinase
                     polyadenylation signal (Cole and Stacy, 1985)"
     rep_origin      5260..5848
                     /direction=RIGHT
                     /label=ori
                     /note="high-copy-number ColE1/pMB1/pBR322/pUC origin of
                     replication"
     primer_bind     5749..5768
                     /label=pBR322ori-F
                     /note="pBR322 origin, forward primer"
ORIGIN
        1 tagttattaa tagtaatcaa ttacggggtc attagttcat agcccatata tggagttccg
       61 cgttacataa cttacggtaa atggcccgcc tggctgaccg cccaacgacc cccgcccatt
      121 gacgtcaata atgacgtatg ttcccatagt aacgccaata gggactttcc attgacgtca
      181 atgggtggag tatttacggt aaactgccca cttggcagta catcaagtgt atcatatgcc
      241 aagtacgccc cctattgacg tcaatgacgg taaatggccc gcctggcatt atgcccagta
      301 catgacctta tgggactttc ctacttggca gtacatctac gtattagtca tcgctattac
      361 catggtgatg cggttttggc agtacatcaa tgggcgtgga tagcggtttg actcacgggg
      421 atttccaagt ctccacccca ttgacgtcaa tgggagtttg ttttggcacc aaaatcaacg
      481 ggactttcca aaatgtcgta acaactccgc cccattgacg caaatgggcg gtaggcgtgt
      541 acggtgggag gtctatataa gcagagctgg tttagtgaac cgtcagatcc gctagcgcta
      601 ccggactcag atctcgagct caagcttcga attctgcagt cgacatggcg gcccccggca
      661 gcgcccggcg acccctgctg ctgctactgc tgttgctgct gctcggcctc atgcattgtg
      721 cgtcagcagc aatgtttatg gtgaaaaatg gcaacgggac cgcgtgcata atggccaact
      781 tctctgctgc cttctcagtg aactacgaca ccaagagtgg ccctaagaac atgacctttg
      841 acctgccatc agatgccaca gtggtgctca accgcagctc ctgtggaaaa gagaacactt
      901 ctgaccccag tctcgtgatt gcttttggaa gaggacatac actcactctc aatttcacga
      961 gaaatgcaac acgttacagc gtccagctca tgagttttgt ttataacttg tcagacacac
     1021 accttttccc caatgcgagc tccaaagaaa tcaagactgt ggaatctata actgacatca
     1081 gggcagatat agataaaaaa tacagatgtg ttagtggcac ccaggtccac atgaacaacg
     1141 tgaccgtaac gctccatgat gccaccatcc aggcgtacct ttccaacagc agcttcagca
     1201 ggggagagac acgctgtgaa caagacaggc cttccccaac cacagcgccc cctgcgccac
     1261 ccagcccctc gccctcaccc gtgcccaaga gcccctctgt ggacaagtac aacgtgagcg
     1321 gcaccaacgg gacctgcctg ctggccagca tggggctgca gctgaacctc acctatgaga
     1381 ggaaggacaa cacgacggtg acaaggcttc tcaacatcaa ccccaacaag acctcggcca
     1441 gcgggagctg cggcgcccac ctggtgactc tggagctgca cagcgagggc accaccgtcc
     1501 tgctcttcca gttcgggatg aatgcaagtt ctagccggtt tttcctacaa ggaatccagt
     1561 tgaatacaat tcttcctgac gccagagacc ctgcctttaa agctgccaac ggctccctgc
     1621 gagcgctgca ggccacagtc ggcaattcct acaagtgcaa cgcggaggag cacgtccgtg
     1681 tcacgaaggc gttttcagtc aatatattca aagtgtgggt ccaggctttc aaggtggaag
     1741 gtggccagtt tggctctgtg gaggagtgtc tgctggacga gaacagcatg ctgatcccca
     1801 tcgctgtggg tggtgccctg gcggggctgg tcctcatcgt cctcatcgcc tacctcgtcg
     1861 gcaggaagag gagtcacgca ggctaccaga ctatcaagga tccaccggtc gccaccatgg
     1921 tgagcaaggg cgaggaggat aacatggcct ctctcccagc gacacatgag ttacacatct
     1981 ttggctccat caacggtgtg gactttgaca tggtgggtca gggcaccggc aatccaaatg
     2041 atggttatga ggagttaaac ctgaagtcca ccaagggtga cctccagttc tccccctgga
     2101 ttctggtccc tcatatcggg tatggcttcc atcagtacct gccctaccct gacgggatgt
     2161 cgcctttcca ggccgccatg gtagatggct ccggctacca agtccatcgc acaatgcagt
     2221 ttgaagatgg tgcctccctt actgttaact accgctacac ctacgaggga agccacatca
     2281 aaggagaggc ccaggtgaag gggactggtt tccctgctga cggtcctgtg atgaccaact
     2341 cgctgaccgc tgcggactgg tgcaggtcga agaagactta ccccaacgac aaaaccatca
     2401 tcagtacctt taagtggagt tacaccactg gaaatggcaa gcgctaccgg agcactgcgc
     2461 ggaccaccta cacctttgcc aagccaatgg cggctaacta tctgaagaac cagccgatgt
     2521 acgtgttccg taagacggag ctcaagcact ccaagaccga gctcaacttc aaggagtggc
     2581 aaaaggcctt taccgatgtg atgggcatgg acgagctgta caagtaaagc ggccgcgact
     2641 ctagatcata atcagccata ccacatttgt agaggtttta cttgctttaa aaaacctccc
     2701 acacctcccc ctgaacctga aacataaaat gaatgcaatt gttgttgtta acttgtttat
     2761 tgcagcttat aatggttaca aataaagcaa tagcatcaca aatttcacaa ataaagcatt
     2821 tttttcactg cattctagtt gtggtttgtc caaactcatc aatgtatctt aaggcgtaaa
     2881 ttgtaagcgt taatattttg ttaaaattcg cgttaaattt ttgttaaatc agctcatttt
     2941 ttaaccaata ggccgaaatc ggcaaaatcc cttataaatc aaaagaatag accgagatag
     3001 ggttgagtgt tgttccagtt tggaacaaga gtccactatt aaagaacgtg gactccaacg
     3061 tcaaaggnnn nnnnnnnnnn nnnnnnnnnn nnnnnnnnnn nnnnnnnnnn nnnnnntnnn
     3121 nnnnnnnnnn nnnnnnnnnn nnnnnnnnnn nnnnnnnnnn nnnnnnnnnn nnnnnnnnnn
     3181 nnnnnnnnnn nnnnnnnnnn nnnnnnnngn nnnnnnnnnn nnnnnnnnnn nnnnnnnnnn
     3241 nnnnnnnnnn nnnnnnnnnn nnnnnnnnnn nnnnnnnnnn nnnnnnnnnn nnnnnnnnnn
     3301 nnnnnnnnnn nnnnnnnnnn nnnnnnnnnn nnncaggtgg cacttttcgg ggaaatgtgc
     3361 gcggaacccc tatttgttta tttttctaaa tacattcaaa tatgtatccg ctcatgagac
     3421 aataaccctg ataaatgctt caataatatt gaaaaaggaa gagtcctgag gcggaaagaa
     3481 ccagctgtgg aatgtgtgtc agttagggtg tggaaagtcc ccaggctccc cagcaggcag
     3541 aagtatgcaa agcatgcatc tcaattagtc agcaaccagg tgtggaaagt ccccaggctc
     3601 cccagcaggc agaagtatgc aaagcatgca tctcaattag tcagcaacca tagtcccgcc
     3661 cctaactccg cccatcccgc ccctaactcc gcccagttcc gcccattctc cgccccatgg
     3721 ctgactaatt ttttttattt atgcagaggc cgaggccgcc tcggcctctg agctattcca
     3781 gaagtagtga ggaggctttt ttggaggcct aggcttttgc aaagatcgat caagagacag
     3841 gatgaggatc gtttcgcatg attgaacaag atggattgca cgcaggttct ccggccgctt
     3901 gggtggagag gctattcggc tatgactggg cacaacagac aatcggctgc tctgatgccg
     3961 ccgtgttccg gctgtcagcg caggggcgcc cggttctttt tgtcaagacc gacctgtccg
     4021 gtgccctgaa tgaactgcaa gacgaggcag cgcggctatc gtggctggcc acgacgggcg
     4081 ttccttgcgc agctgtgctc gacgttgtca ctgaagcggg aagggactgg ctgctattgg
     4141 gcgaagtgcc ggggcaggat ctcctgtcat ctcaccttgc tcctgccgag aaagtatcca
     4201 tcatggctga tgcaatgcgg cggctgcata cgcttgatcc ggctacctgc ccattcgacc
     4261 accaagcgaa acatcgcatc gagcgagcac gtactcggat ggaagccggt cttgtcgatc
     4321 aggatgatct ggacgaagag catcaggggc tcgcgccagc cgaactgttc gccaggctca
     4381 aggcgagcat gcccgacggc gaggatctcg tcgtgaccca tggcgatgcc tgcttgccga
     4441 atatcatggt ggaaaatggc cgcttttctg gattcatcga ctgtggccgg ctgggtgtgg
     4501 cggaccgcta tcaggacata gcgttggcta cccgtgatat tgctgaagag cttggcggcg
     4561 aatgggctga ccgcttcctc gtgctttacg gtatcgccgc tcccgattcg cagcgcatcg
     4621 ccttctatcg ccttcttgac gagttcttct gagcgggact ctggggttcg aaatgaccga
     4681 ccaagcgacg cccaacctgc catcacgaga tttcgattcc accgccgcct tctatgaaag
     4741 gttgggcttc ggaatcgttt tccgggacgc cggctggatg atcctccagc gcggggatct
     4801 catgctggag ttcttcgccc accctagggg gaggctaact gaaacacgga aggagacaat
     4861 accggaagga acccgcgcta tgacggcaat aaaaagacag aataaaacgc acggtgttgg
     4921 gtcgtttgtt cataaacgcg gggttcggtc ccagggctgg cactctgtcg ataccccacc
     4981 gagaccccat tggggccaat acgcccgcgt ttcttccttt tccccacccc accccccaag
     5041 ttcgggtgaa ggcccagggc tcgcagccaa cgtcggggcg gcaggccctg ccatagcctc
     5101 aggttactca tatatacttt agattgattt aaaacttcat ttttaattta aaaggatcta
     5161 ggtgaagatc ctttttgata atctcatgac caaaatccct taacgtgagt tttcgttcca
     5221 ctgagcgtca gaccccgtag aaaagatcaa aggatcttct tgagatcctt tttttctgcg
     5281 cgtaatctgc tgcttgcaaa caaaaaaacc accgctacca gcggtggttt gtttgccgga
     5341 tcaagagcta ccaactcttt ttccgaaggt aactggcttc agcagagcgc agataccaaa
     5401 tactgtcctt ctagtgtagc cgtagttagg ccaccacttc aagaactctg tagcaccgcc
     5461 tacatacctc gctctgctaa tcctgttacc agtggctgct gccagtggcg ataagtcgtg
     5521 tcttaccggg ttggactcaa gacgatagtt accggataag gcgcagcggt cgggctgaac
     5581 ggggggttcg tgcacacagc ccagcttgga gcgaacgacc tacaccgaac tgagatacct
     5641 acagcgtgag ctatgagaaa gcgccacgct tcccgaaggg agaaaggcgg acaggtatcc
     5701 ggtaagcggc agggtcggaa caggagagcg cacgagggag cttccagggg gaaacgcctg
     5761 gtatctttat agtcctgtcg ggtttcgcca cctctgactt gagcgtcgat ttttgtgatg
     5821 ctcgtcaggg gggcggagcc tatggaaaaa cgccagcaac gcggcctttt tacggttcct
     5881 ggccttttgc tggccttttg ctcacatgtt ctttcctgcg ttatcccctg attctgtgga
     5941 taaccgtatt accgccatgc at
//
